Addgene plasmid #199580: pX552-hsyn DIO GCaMP8f(with gRNA scaffold)
Purpose: Expresses GCaMP8f in a Cre-dependent manner
Depositing lab: Bryan Copits. Depositing organization: Washington University in Saint Louis. Publication: Cell-Specific Single Viral Vector CRISPR/Cas9 Editing and Genetically Encoded Tool Delivery in the Central and Peripheral Nervous Systems. Moffa JC, Bland IN, Tooley JR, Kalyanaraman V, Heitmeier M, Creed MC, Copits BA. eNeuro. 2024 Jul 5;11(7):ENEURO.0438-23.2024. doi: 10.1523/ENEURO.0438-23.2024. Print 2024 Jul. PubMed 38871457.
Backbone
  Vector backbone: pX552
  Backbone size w/o insert (bp): 4699
  Total vector size (bp): 5969
  Vector type: Mammalian Expression, AAV, Cre/Lox, CRISPR
Growth in bacteria
  Bacterial resistance: Ampicillin, 100 μg/mL
  Growth temperature: 37°C
  Growth strain: NEB Stable
  Copy number: High Copy
Gene/Insert
  Gene/Insert name: His-DIO GCaMP8f
  Species: R. norvegicus (rat), G. gallus (chicken)
  Insert size (bp): 1269
  Promoter: hsyn
  Tag / fusion protein: 6xHis (N terminal on insert)
  Cloning method: Restriction Enzyme; 5′ cloning site SpeI (not destroyed); 3′ cloning site EcoRV (not destroyed)
  Sequencing primers: 5′ CGGGCGCGACCATCTGCGC; 3′ GGCAACTTCCAGGGCCAGG
Resource information
  A portion of this plasmid was derived from a plasmid made by: pGP-AAV-syn-FLEX-jGCaMP8f-WPRE was a gift from GENIE Project (Addgene plasmid # 162379 ; http://n2t.net/addgene:162379 ; RRID:Addgene_162379)
Terms and licenses: Academic/Nonprofit Terms; Industry Terms: Not Available to Industry
Depositor comments: pX552 was a gift from Feng Zhang (Addgene plasmid # 60958 ; http://n2t.net/addgene:60958 ; RRID:Addgene_60958)
How to cite: pX552-hsyn DIO GCaMP8f(with gRNA scaffold) was a gift from Bryan Copits (Addgene plasmid # 199580 ; http://n2t.net/addgene:199580 ; RRID:Addgene_199580)
