[The description below was written by a language model from this plasmid's Addgene catalogue record and pLannotate feature annotations shown in this document.]
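Description:
pX552-hsyn DIO GCaMP8f(with gRNA scaffold) is a 5,969 bp AAV transfer plasmid built on the pX552 backbone. It is designed to deliver a CRISPR guide RNA cassette and a Cre-dependent calcium indicator to neurons from a single viral vector. It is propagated in bacteria as a high-copy plasmid through a ColE1/pUC-type origin with ampicillin selection (AmpR under its own promoter), and it also carries an f1 origin. The payload is flanked by AAV2 inverted terminal repeats, which allow it to be packaged into recombinant AAV. One ITR is annotated in full, while the other is detected only as short fragments in the sequencing-derived annotation.

Two expression units sit between the ITRs. A human U6 RNA polymerase III promoter precedes the Streptococcus pyogenes Cas9 gRNA scaffold. The short gap between them is consistent with a site for inserting a user-chosen spacer, and no guide target is stated in the record. Downstream, the neuron-specific human synapsin I promoter, followed by a rabbit β-globin intron fragment, drives a double-floxed inverted (DIO/FLEX) cassette. The GCaMP8f coding sequence, with an N-terminal 6xHis tag, lies in antisense orientation between paired lox2272 and loxP sites. The annotation software labels this sequence as a GCaMP6s fragment because of family homology. Cre recombinase inverts the cassette and then locks it in the sense orientation, so the sensor is made only in Cre-expressing neurons. A human growth hormone polyadenylation signal terminates the transcript. The GCaMP cassette was derived from a GENIE Project FLEX-jGCaMP8f vector. Cas9 is not encoded on this plasmid and must be supplied separately. The construct is suited to combining cell-type-specific gene editing with calcium imaging in the central or peripheral nervous system.
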