Features (pLannotate 1.2.2; 22 found; start..end, strand, type, name):
      1..241     +  promoter       U6 promoter: RNA polymerase III promoter for human U6 snRNA
    268..343     +  misc_RNA       gRNA scaffold: guide RNA scaffold for the Streptococcus pyogenes CRISPR/Cas9 system
    377..824     +  promoter       hSyn promoter: human synapsin I promoter; confers neuron-specific expression (Kügler et al., 2003)
    848..888     +  intron         β-globin intron (fragment): intron from rabbit β-globin gene
    886..951     +  CDS            HBB (fragment): HBB_LEPEU - Experimental evidence at protein level: Swiss-Prot protein existence level 1. Involved in oxygen transport from the lung to the various peripheral tissues. From Lepus europaeus (European hare).
    950..983     -  protein_bind   lox2272: Cre-mediated recombination occurs in the 8-bp core sequence (GGATACTT). lox2272 sites are compatible with each other, but incompatible with loxP or loxN sites (Lee and Saito, 1988). Cre recombinase
   1046..1079    -  protein_bind   loxP: Cre-mediated recombination occurs in the 8-bp core sequence (GCATACAT). Cre recombinase
   1105..2277    -  CDS            GCaMP6s (fragment): improved fluorescent protein-based calcium sensor (Chen et al., 2013)
   2380..2413    +  protein_bind   lox2272: Cre-mediated recombination occurs in the 8-bp core sequence (GGATACTT). lox2272 sites are compatible with each other, but incompatible with loxP or loxN sites (Lee and Saito, 1988). Cre recombinase
   2484..2517    +  protein_bind   loxP: Cre-mediated recombination occurs in the 8-bp core sequence (GCATACAT). Cre recombinase
   2533..2550    +  misc_feature   MCS (fragment): pBluescript multiple cloning site
   2572..3048    +  polyA_signal   hGH poly(A) signal: human growth hormone polyadenylation signal
   3088..3228    +  repeat_region  AAV2 ITR: inverted terminal repeat of adeno-associated virus serotype 2 inverted
   3233..3284    -  misc_feature   bom (fragment): basis of mobility region from pBR322
   3303..3758    +  rep_origin     f1 ori (sequence partly withheld): f1 bacteriophage origin of replication; arrow indicates direction of (+) strand synthesis
   3759..3808    -  misc_feature   bom (fragment): basis of mobility region from pBR322
   3910..3945    -  CDS            rop (fragment): Rop protein, which maintains plasmids at low copy number; rop
   4040..4144    +  promoter       AmpR promoter: bla
   4145..5005    +  CDS            AmpR: β-lactamase; bla; confers resistance to ampicillin, carbenicillin, and related antibiotics
   5176..5764    +  rep_origin     ori: high-copy-number ColE1/pMB1/pBR322/pUC origin of replication
   5837..5864    +  repeat_region  AAV2 ITR (fragment): inverted terminal repeat of adeno-associated virus serotype 2 inverted
   5893..5920    +  repeat_region  AAV2 ITR (fragment): inverted terminal repeat of adeno-associated virus serotype 2 inverted
>Addgene plasmid #199580 | pX552-hsyn DIO GCaMP8f(with gRNA scaffold) | addgene full sequence | sequence record 394119 | Addgene NGS Result
GAGGGCCTATTTCCCATGATTCCTTCATATTTGCATATACGATACAAGGCTGTTAGAGAGATAATTGGAA
TTAATTTGACTGTAAACACAAAGATATTAGTACAAAATACGTGACGTAGAAAGTAATAATTTCTTGGGTA
GTTTGCAGTTTTAAAATTATGTTTTAAAATGGACTATCATATGCTTACCGTAACTTGAAAGTATTTCGAT
TTCTTGGCTTTATATATCTTGTGGAAAGGACGAAACACCGGAAGAGCGAGCTCTTCTGTTTTAGAGCTAG
AAATAGCAAGTTAAAATAAGGCTAGTCCGTTATCAACTTGAAAAAGTGGCACCGAGTCGGTGCTTTTTTT
CTAGACTGCAGAGGGCCCTGCGTATGAGTGCAAGTGGGTTTTAGGACCAGGATGAGGCGGGGTGGGGGTG
CCTACCTGACGACCGACCCCGACCCACTGGACAAGCACCCAACCCCCATTCCCCAAATTGCGCATCCCCT
ATCAGAGAGGGGGAGGGGAAACAGGATGCGGCGAGGCGCGTGCGCACTGCCAGCTTCAGCACCGCGGACA
GTGCCTTCGCCCCCGCCTGGCGGCGCGCGCCACCGCCGCCTCAGCACTGAAGGCGCGCTGACGTCACTCG
CCGGTCCCCCGCAAACTCCCCTTCCCGGCCACCTTGGTCGCGTCCGCGCCGCCGCCGGCCCAGCCGGACC
GCACCACGCGAGGCGCGAGATAGGGGGGCACGGGCGCGACCATCTGCGCTGCGGCGCCGGCGACTCAGCG
CTGCCTCAGTCTGCGGTGGGCAGCGGAGGAGTCGTGTCGTGCCTGAGAGCGCAGTCGAGAAGGTACCGGA
TCTAGAGCCTCTGCTAACCATGTTCATGCCTTCTTCTTTTTCCTACAGCTCCTGGGCAACGTGCTGGTTA
TTGTGCTGTCTCATCATTTTGGCAAAGAATTGGATCCCCATAACTTCGTATAAAGTATCCTATACGAAGT
TATATCAAAATAGGAAGACCAATGCTTCACCATCGACCCGAATTGCCAAGCATCACCATCGACCCATAAC
TTCGTATAATGTATGCTATACGAAGTTATGAATTCCTGCAGGAGCTCACTAGTTTCACTTCGCTGTCATC
ATTTGTACAAACTCTTCGTAGTTTACCTGACCATCCCCATCGATGTCTGCTTCCCTGATCATTTCATCAA
CCTCTTCATCTGTTAACTTCTCTCCAAGGTTTGTCATCACGTGGCGAAGCTCTGCTGCACTGATGTAGCC
ATTGCCATCCTTATCAAACACACCGAACGCTTCTCTAATTTCTTCTTCCGTGTCCCTGTATTTCATTTTT
CTTGCCATCATTGTCAGGAACTCAGGGAAGTCGATTGTGCCGTCACCGTCGGCATCTACTTCATTGATCA
TGTCCTGCAGCTCTGCTTCTGTGGGGTTCAGTCCGAGAGACCGCATCACCGTCCCCAGCTCCTTGGTTGT
TATTGTCCCATCCCCGTCCTTGTCAAATAGGGAGAAAGCCTCTTTAAATTCTGCGATCTGCTCTCCAGTC
AGTTGGTCCGGCAGGTTGTACTCCAGCTTGTGCCCCAGGATGTTGCCGTCCTCCTTGAAGTCGATGCCCT
TCAGCTCGATGCGGTTCACCAGGGTGTCGCCCTCGAACTTCACCTCGGCGCGGGTCTTGTAGTTGCCGTC
GTCCTTGAAGAAGATGGTGCGCTCCTGGATGTAGCCTTCGGGCATGGCGGACTTGAAGAAGTCGTGCTGC
TTCATGTGGTCGGGGTAGCGGCTGAAGCACTGCACGCCGTAGGTCAGGGTGGTCACGAGGGTGGGCCAGG
GCACGGGCAGCTTGCCGGTGGTGCAGATGAACTTCAGGGTCAGCTTGCCGTAGGTGGCATCGCCCTCACC
CTCGCCGGACACGCTGAACTTGTGGCCGTTTACGTCGCCGTCCAGCTCGACCAGGATGGGCACCACCCCG
GTGAACAGCTCCTCGCCCTTGCTCACCATGCTCCCTCCGGTACCGCCCTTGTACAGCTCGTCCATGCCGA
GAGTGATCCCGGCGGCGGTCACGAACTCCAGCAGGACCATGTGATCGCGCTTCTCGTTGGGGTCTTTCGA
AAGTTTGGACTCCACGCTCAGGTAGTGGTTGTCGGGCAGCAGCACGGGGCCGTCGCCGATGGGGGTGTTC
TGCTGGTAGTGGTAGGCGAGCTGCACGCCGCCGTCCTCGATGTTGTGGCGGATGTGGAAGTTCGCCTTGA
TGCCGTTCTTCTGCTTGTCGGCCTTGATATAGACGTTGATCTTCAGGCCCATCAGGCGGGCGATGATCTT
CACGGCGGTGGCCACCTCCTTGAAGGTCTTCTTGCGACGCGTGTGATGATGGTGATGATGCATGATATCA
TAACTTCGTATAGGATACTTTATACGAAGTTATCATTGGGATTCTTCCTATTTTGATCCAAGCATCACCA
TCGACCCTCTAGTCCAGATCTCACCATCGACCCATAACTTCGTATAGCATACATTATACGAAGTTATGTC
CCTCGAAGAGGTTCAAGCTTATCGATACCGAGCGCTGCTCGAGAGATCTACGGGTGGCATCCCTGTGACC
CCTCCCCAGTGCCTCTCCTGGCCCTGGAAGTTGCCACTCCAGTGCCCACCAGCCTTGTCCTAATAAAATT
AAGTTGCATCATTTTGTCTGACTAGGTGTCCTTCTATAATATTATGGGGTGGAGGGGGGTGGTATGGAGC
AAGGGGCAAGTTGGGAAGACAACCTGTAGGGCCTGCGGGGTCTATTGGGAACCAAGCTGGAGTGCAGTGG
CACAATCTTGGCTCACTGCAATCTCCGCCTCCTGGGTTCAAGCGATTCTCCTGCCTCAGCCTCCCGAGTT
GTTGGGATTCCAGGCATGCATGACCAGGCTCAGCTAATTTTTGTTTTTTTGGTAGAGACGGGGTTTCACC
ATATTGGCCAGGCTGGTCTCCAACTCCTAATCTCAGGTGATCTACCCACCTTGGCCTCCCAAATTGCTGG
GATTACAGGCGTGAACCACTGCTCCCTTCCCTGTCCTTCTGATTTTGTAGGTAACCACGTGCGGACCGAG
CGGCCGCAGGAACCCCTAGTGATGGAGTTGGCCACTCCCTCTCTGCGCGCTCGCTCGCTCACTGAGGCCG
GGCGACCAAAGGTCGCCCGACGCCCGGGCTTTGCCCGGGCGGCCTCAGTGAGCGAGCGAGCGCGCAGCTG
CCTGCAGGGGCGCCTGATGCGGTATTTTCTCCTTACGCATCTGTGCGGTATTTCACACCGCATA
[95 nt withheld, positions 3285-3379]
T
[46 nt withheld, positions 3381-3426]
C
[141 nt withheld, positions 3428-3568]
CCTTTGACGTTGGAGTCCACGTTCTTT
[37 nt withheld, positions 3596-3632]
ACTCTATCTCGGGCTATTCTTTTGATTTATAAGGGATTTTGCCGATTTCGGTCTATTGGTTAAAAAATGA
GCTGATTTAACAAAAATTTAACGCGAATTTTAACAAAATATTAACGTTTACAATTTTATGGTGCACTCTC
AGTACAATCTGCTCTGATGCCGCATAGTTAAGCCAGCCCCGACACCCGCCAACACCCGCTGACGCGCCCT
GACGGGCTTGTCTGCTCCCGGCATCCGCTTACAGACAAGCTGTGACCGTCTCCGGGAGCTGCATGTGTCA
GAGGTTTTCACCGTCATCACCGAAACGCGCGAGACGAAAGGGCCTCGTGATACGCCTATTTTTATAGGTT
AATGTCATGATAATAATGGTTTCTTAGACGTCAGGTGGCACTTTTCGGGGAAATGTGCGCGGAACCCCTA
TTTGTTTATTTTTCTAAATACATTCAAATATGTATCCGCTCATGAGACAATAACCCTGATAAATGCTTCA
ATAATATTGAAAAAGGAAGAGTATGAGTATTCAACATTTCCGTGTCGCCCTTATTCCCTTTTTTGCGGCA
TTTTGCCTTCCTGTTTTTGCTCACCCAGAAACGCTGGTGAAAGTAAAAGATGCTGAAGATCAGTTGGGTG
CACGAGTGGGTTACATCGAACTGGATCTCAACAGCGGTAAGATCCTTGAGAGTTTTCGCCCCGAAGAACG
TTTTCCAATGATGAGCACTTTTAAAGTTCTGCTATGTGGCGCGGTATTATCCCGTATTGACGCCGGGCAA
GAGCAACTCGGTCGCCGCATACACTATTCTCAGAATGACTTGGTTGAGTACTCACCAGTCACAGAAAAGC
ATCTTACGGATGGCATGACAGTAAGAGAATTATGCAGTGCTGCCATAACCATGAGTGATAACACTGCGGC
CAACTTACTTCTGACAACGATCGGAGGACCGAAGGAGCTAACCGCTTTTTTGCACAACATGGGGGATCAT
GTAACTCGCCTTGATCGTTGGGAACCGGAGCTGAATGAAGCCATACCAAACGACGAGCGTGACACCACGA
TGCCTGTAGCAATGGCAACAACGTTGCGCAAACTATTAACTGGCGAACTACTTACTCTAGCTTCCCGGCA
ACAATTAATAGACTGGATGGAGGCGGATAAAGTTGCAGGACCACTTCTGCGCTCGGCCCTTCCGGCTGGC
TGGTTTATTGCTGATAAATCTGGAGCCGGTGAGCGTGGGTCTCGCGGTATCATTGCAGCACTGGGGCCAG
ATGGTAAGCCCTCCCGTATCGTAGTTATCTACACGACGGGGAGTCAGGCAACTATGGATGAACGAAATAG
ACAGATCGCTGAGATAGGTGCCTCACTGATTAAGCATTGGTAACTGTCAGACCAAGTTTACTCATATATA
CTTTAGATTGATTTAAAACTTCATTTTTAATTTAAAAGGATCTAGGTGAAGATCCTTTTTGATAATCTCA
TGACCAAAATCCCTTAACGTGAGTTTTCGTTCCACTGAGCGTCAGACCCCGTAGAAAAGATCAAAGGATC
TTCTTGAGATCCTTTTTTTCTGCGCGTAATCTGCTGCTTGCAAACAAAAAAACCACCGCTACCAGCGGTG
GTTTGTTTGCCGGATCAAGAGCTACCAACTCTTTTTCCGAAGGTAACTGGCTTCAGCAGAGCGCAGATAC
CAAATACTGTTCTTCTAGTGTAGCCGTAGTTAGGCCACCACTTCAAGAACTCTGTAGCACCGCCTACATA
CCTCGCTCTGCTAATCCTGTTACCAGTGGCTGCTGCCAGTGGCGATAAGTCGTGTCTTACCGGGTTGGAC
TCAAGACGATAGTTACCGGATAAGGCGCAGCGGTCGGGCTGAACGGGGGGTTCGTGCACACAGCCCAGCT
TGGAGCGAACGACCTACACCGAACTGAGATACCTACAGCGTGAGCTATGAGAAAGCGCCACGCTTCCCGA
AGGGAGAAAGGCGGACAGGTATCCGGTAAGCGGCAGGGTCGGAACAGGAGAGCGCACGAGGGAGCTTCCA
GGGGGAAACGCCTGGTATCTTTATAGTCCTGTCGGGTTTCGCCACCTCTGACTTGAGCGTCGATTTTTGT
GATGCTCGTCAGGGGGGCGGAGCCTATGGAAAAACGCCAGCAACGCGGCCTTTTTACGGTTCCTGGCCTT
TTGCTGGCCTTTTGCTCACATGTCCTGCAGGCAGCTGCGCGCTCGCTCGCTCACTGAGGCCGCCCGGGCG
TCGGGCGACCTTTGGTCGCCCGGCCTCAGTGAGCGAGCGAGCGCGCAGAGAGGGAGTGGCCAACTCCATC
ACTAGGGGTTCCTGCGGCCGCACGCGT
