>Addgene plasmid #199580 | pX552-hsyn DIO GCaMP8f(with gRNA scaffold) | depositor partial sequence | sequence record 388900 | GGCAACTTCCAGGGCCAGG-antisense
NNNNNNNNNNGGGNNNNGNNNNCNCCCGTAGATCTCTCGAGCAGCGCTCGGTATCGATAAGCTTGAACCT
CTTCGAGGGACATAACTTCGTATAATGTATGCTATACGAAGTTATGGGTCGATGGTGAGATCTGGACTAG
AGGGTCGATGGTGATGCTTGGATCAAAATAGGAAGAATCCCAATGATAACTTCGTATAAAGTATCCTATA
CGAAGTTATGATATCATGCATCATCACCATCATCACACGCGTCGCAAGAAGACCTTCAAGGAGGTGGCCA
CCGCCGTGAAGATCATCGCCCGCCTGATGGGCCTGAAGATCAACGTCTATATCAAGGCCGACAAGCAGAA
GAACGGCATCAAGGCGAACTTCCACATCCGCCACAACATCGAGGACGGCGGCGTGCAGCTCGCCTACCAC
TACCAGCAGAACACCCCCATCGGCGACGGCCCCGTGCTGCTGCCCGACAACCACTACCTGAGCGTGGAGT
CCAAACTTTCGAAAGACCCCAACGAGAAGCGCGATCACATGGTCCTGCTGGAGTTCGTGACCGCCGCCGG
GATCACTCTCGGCATGGACGAGCTGTACAAGGGCGGTACCGGAGGGAGCATGGTGAGCAAGGGCGAGGAG
CTGTTCACCGGGGTGGTGCCCATCCTGGTCGAGCTGGACGGCGACGTAAACGGCCACAAGTTCAGCGTGT
CCGGCGAGGGTGAGGGCGATGCCACCTACGGCAAGCTGACCCTGAAGTTCATCTGCACCACCGGCAAGCT
GCCCGTGCCCTGGCCCACCCTCGTGACCACCCTGACCTACGGCGTGCAGTGCTTCAGCCGCTACCCCGAC
CACATGAAGCAGCACGACTTCTTCAAGTCCGCCATGCCCGAANNCTACATCCAGGAGCGCACCATCTTCT
TCNANGACGACGGCAACTACAAGACCCGCGCCGAGGTGAAGTTCGAGGGCGACACCCTGNGAACCGCATC
GAGCTGAANNNATCGACTTCNNNNNNNGGCACATCCTGGGGCACNAGCTGGAGTACNANCTGCCGGACCN
N
