>Addgene plasmid #199580 | pX552-hsyn DIO GCaMP8f(with gRNA scaffold) | depositor partial sequence | sequence record 388901 | CGGGCGCGACCATCTGCGC-sense
NNNNNNNNNNNNNNNNNNNNGCTNCTNNTCTGCGGNGGGCAGCGGAGGAGTCGTGTCGTGCCTGAGAGCG
CAGTCGAGAAGGTACCGGATCTAGAGCCTCTGCTAACCATGTTCATGCCTTCTTCTTTTTCCTACAGCTC
CTGGGCAACGTGCTGGTTATTGTGCTGTCTCATCATTTTGGCAAAGAATTGGATCCCCATAACTTCGTAT
AAAGTATCCTATACGAAGTTATATCAAAATAGGAAGACCAATGCTTCACCATCGACCCGAATTGCCAAGC
ATCACCATCGACCCATAACTTCGTATAATGTATGCTATACGAAGTTATGAATTCCTGCAGGAGCTCACTA
GTTTCACTTCGCTGTCATCATTTGTACAAACTCTTCGTAGTTTACCTGACCATCCCCATCGATGTCTGCT
TCCCTGATCATTTCATCAACCTCTTCATCTGTTAACTTCTCTCCAAGGTTTGTCATCACGTGGCGAAGCT
CTGCTGCACTGATGTAGCCATTGCCATCCTTATCAAACACACCGAACGCTTCTCTAATTTCTTCTTCCGT
GTCCCTGTATTTCATTTTTCTTGCCATCATTGTCAGGAACTCAGGGAAGTCGATTGTGCCGTCACCGTCG
GCATCTACTTCATTGATCATGTCCTGCAGCTCTGCTTCTGTGGGGTTCAGTCCGAGAGACCGCATCACCG
TCCCCAGCTCCTTGGTTGTTATTGTCCCATCCCCGTCCTTGTCAAATAGGGAGAAAGCCTCTTTAAATTC
TGCGATCTGCTCTCCAGTCAGTTGGTCCGGCAGGTTGTACTCCAGCTTGTGCCCCAGGATGTTGCCGTCC
TCCTTGAAGTCGATGCCCTTCAGCTCGATGCGGTTCACCAGGGTGTCGCCCTCGAACTTCACCTCGGCGC
GGGTCTTGTAGTTGCCGTCGTCCTTGAAGAANATGGTGCGCTCCTGGATGTAGCCTTCGGGCATGGCGNA
CTTGAANAANTCGTGCTGCTTCATGTGGTCGGGGTAGCGGCTGANCACTGCACGCCGTAGNCNNNTNGNC
ACNNNNTGGGNNNNGNANNGNCNNCTTNCNGGTGGNNGCANATNAACTTCAGGGNNANNNTTGCCGNNNN
GNNGNNATNN
